Addgene plasmid #65454: AAV phSyn1-FSF-FLEX-ChR2(H134R)-EYFP-WPRE-bGHpA
Purpose: Can be used to generate AAV virus that will express the ChR2(H134R)-EYFP channelrhodopsin fusion protein in neurons under intersectional control by Flp and Cre recombinases
Depositing lab: Hongkui Zeng. Depositing organization: Allen Institute. Publication: Transgenic mice for intersectional targeting of neural sensors and effectors with high specificity and performance. Madisen L, Garner AR, Shimaoka D, Chuong AS, Klapoetke NC, Li L, van der Bourg A, Niino Y, Egolf L, Monetti C, Gu H, Mills M, Cheng A, Tasic B, Nguyen TN, Sunkin SM, Benucci A, Nagy A, Miyawaki A, Helmchen F, Empson RM, Knopfel T, Boyden ES, Reid RC, Carandini M, Zeng H. Neuron. 2015 Mar 4;85(5):942-58. doi: 10.1016/j.neuron.2015.02.022. PubMed 25741722.
Backbone
  Vector backbone: pAAV-MCS
  Backbone manufacturer: Stratagene
  Modifications to backbone: A fragment containing: the hSyn1 promoter-a (Frt-Stop-Frt) cassette-a FLEX cassette with Lox71/LoxJTZ17 sites flanking (ChR2H134R-EYFP)-WPRE-bGHpA were swapped in to replace the CMV promoter-MCS-hGHpA sequence. Total insert size including the two ITRs is 4443 bp.
  Vector type: AAV
Growth in bacteria
  Bacterial resistance: Ampicillin, 100 μg/mL
  Growth temperature: 30°C
  Growth strain: Stbl2
  Copy number: Unknown
Gene/Insert
  Gene/Insert name: ChR2(H134R)-EYFP (alt name: channelrhodopsin-2 variant H134R-EYFP)
  Species: C. reinhardtii
  Insert size (bp): 1671
  Mutation: H134R variant
  Promoter: hSyn1
  Tag / fusion protein: EYFP (C terminal on insert)
  Cloning method: Restriction Enzyme; 5′ cloning site Not1 (destroyed during cloning); 3′ cloning site Not1 (destroyed during cloning)
  Sequencing primers: 5′ none; 3′ none
Terms and licenses: Academic/Nonprofit Terms; Industry Terms: Not Available to Industry
Depositor comments: This plasmid has been found to be prone to multimerization. Plasmid multimerization often does not impact plasmid function, but may reduce transformation efficiencies. You may need to screen multiple colonies to isolate the monomeric version of this plasmid. If you still have trouble isolating the monomeric version, you might consider linearizing, gel extracting, re-ligating, and transforming the plasmid.
How to cite: AAV phSyn1-FSF-FLEX-ChR2(H134R)-EYFP-WPRE-bGHpA was a gift from Hongkui Zeng (Addgene plasmid # 65454 ; http://n2t.net/addgene:65454 ; RRID:Addgene_65454)
