[The description below was written by a language model from this plasmid's Addgene catalogue record, the feature table of its GenBank file and pLannotate feature annotations shown in this document.]
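Description:
AAV phSyn1-FSF-FLEX-ChR2(H134R)-EYFP-WPRE-bGHpA is an AAV transfer plasmid built on the Stratagene pAAV-MCS backbone, in which the original CMV promoter, MCS and hGH polyadenylation region were replaced by an intersectional optogenetic cassette. The roughly 7 kb plasmid is maintained in E. coli through a high-copy ColE1/pUC-type origin and ampicillin resistance (bla), and also carries an f1 phage origin. Two AAV2 inverted terminal repeats bracket the payload and define the approximately 4.4 kb genome that is packaged into virions. The depositor notes that the plasmid is prone to multimerization. In the long-read sequencing record, which is slightly shorter than the depositor map and shows the backbone in the opposite orientation, the second ITR is annotated only as fragments.

Between the ITRs, the neuron-specific human synapsin I promoter is followed by a Frt-Stop-Frt cassette: two minimal FRT sites enclose a series of polyadenylation signals (synthetic, hGH and HSV TK) that terminate transcription until Flp excises them. Downstream lies a FLEX-style cassette in which the coding sequence for ChR2(H134R), a blue light-gated cation channel fragment from Chlamydomonas reinhardtii, fused at its C terminus to EYFP, sits in antisense orientation between opposed lox71 and loxJTZ17 sites. Cre inverts the segment into the sense orientation. Because these are left- and right-element loxP mutants, recombination yields a doubly mutated site that recombines poorly, which favours keeping the inverted state. A WPRE enhances transcript expression, and a bGH poly(A) signal terminates the message. Expression therefore requires both Flp and Cre, so the resulting virus allows light-driven activation and fluorescent labelling of neurons defined by the overlap of two recombinase driver lines.
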