LOCUS       Exported 7039 bp ds-DNA circular SYN 12-MAY-2021
DEFINITION  Can be used to generate AAV virus that will express the
            ChR2(H134R)-EYFP channelrhodopsin fusion protein in neurons under
            intersectional control by Flp and Cre recombinases.
ACCESSION   .
VERSION     .
KEYWORDS    AAV phSyn1-FSF-FLEX-ChR2(H134R)-EYFP-WPRE-bGHpA
SOURCE      synthetic DNA construct
  ORGANISM  synthetic DNA construct
REFERENCE   1 (bases 1 to 7039)
  AUTHORS   Madisen L, Garner AR, Shimaoka D, Chuong AS, Klapoetke NC, Li L, van
            der Bourg A, Niino Y, Egolf L, Monetti C, Gu H, Mills M, Cheng A,
            Tasic B, Nguyen TN, Sunkin SM, Benucci A, Nagy A, Miyawaki A,
            Helmchen F, Empson RM, Knopfel T, Boyden ES, Reid RC, Carandini M,
            Zeng H
  TITLE     Transgenic mice for intersectional targeting of neural sensors and
            effectors with high specificity and performance.
  JOURNAL   Neuron. 2015 Mar 4;85(5):942-58. doi: 10.1016/j.neuron.2015.02.022.
  PUBMED    25741722
REFERENCE   2 (bases 1 to 7039)
  AUTHORS   .
  TITLE     Direct Submission
  JOURNAL   Exported May 12, 2021 from SnapGene Server 1.1.58
            http://www.snapgene.com
FEATURES             Location/Qualifiers
     source          1..7039
                     /organism="synthetic DNA construct"
                     /mol_type="other DNA"
     repeat_region   1..141
                     /label=AAV2 ITR
                     /note="inverted terminal repeat of adeno-associated virus
                     serotype 2"
     repeat_region   12..141
                     /label=AAV2 ITR
     promoter        177..624
                     /label=hSyn promoter
                     /note="human synapsin I promoter; confers neuron-specific
                     expression (Kugler et al., 2003)"
     protein_bind    637..670
                     /label=FRT (minimal)
                     /bound_moiety="FLP recombinase from the Saccharomyces
                     cerevisiae 2u plasmid"
                     /note="supports FLP-mediated excision but not integration
                     (Turan and Bode, 2011)"
     polyA_signal    716..764
                     /note="synthetic polyadenylation signal"
     polyA_signal    773..1249
                     /label=hGH poly(A) signal
                     /note="human growth hormone polyadenylation signal"
     primer_bind     complement(972..991)
                     /label=hGH-PA-R
                     /note="Human growth hormone terminator, reverse primer"
     primer_bind     complement(1284..1303)
                     /label=TK-pA-R
                     /note="Thymidine kinase polyA, reverse primer"
     polyA_signal    1328..1376
                     /label=HSV TK poly(A) signal
                     /note="herpes simplex virus thymidine kinase
                     polyadenylation signal (Cole and Stacy, 1985)"
     protein_bind    1536..1569
                     /label=FRT (minimal)
                     /bound_moiety="FLP recombinase from the Saccharomyces
                     cerevisiae 2u plasmid"
                     /note="supports FLP-mediated excision but not integration
                     (Turan and Bode, 2011)"
     protein_bind    1584..1617
                     /label=lox71
                     /bound_moiety="Cre recombinase"
                     /note="Left element (LE) mutant of loxP (Araki et al.,
                     2010). Cre-mediated recombination occurs in the 8-bp core
                     sequence (GCATACAT)."
     CDS             complement(1717..2433)
                     /codon_start=1
                     /product="enhanced YFP"
                     /label=EYFP
                     /note="mammalian codon-optimized"
                     /translation="MVSKGEELFTGVVPILVELDGDVNGHKFSVSGEGEGDATYGKLTL
                     KFICTTGKLPVPWPTLVTTFGYGLQCFARYPDHMKQHDFFKSAMPEGYVQERTIFFKDD
                     GNYKTRAEVKFEGDTLVNRIELKGIDFKEDGNILGHKLEYNYNSHNVYIMADKQKNGIK
                     VNFKIRHNIEDGSVQLADHYQQNTPIGDGPVLLPDNHYLSYQSALSKDPNEKRDHMVLL
                     EFVTAAGITLGMDELYK"
     primer_bind     complement(1759..1780)
                     /label=EGFP-C
                     /note="EGFP, forward primer"
     primer_bind     2108..2127
                     /label=EXFP-R
                     /note="For distinguishing EGFP variants, reverse primer"
     primer_bind     2367..2388
                     /label=EGFP-N
                     /note="EGFP, reverse primer"
     regulatory      2430..2439
                     /regulatory_class="other"
                     /note="vertebrate consensus sequence for strong initiation
                     of translation (Kozak, 1987)"
     CDS             complement(2449..3375)
                     /codon_start=1
                     /product="H134R mutant of an N-terminal fragment of
                     channelrhodopsin-2 from the alga Chlamydomonas reinhardtii
                     (Nagel et al., 2005)"
                     /label=ChR2(H134R)
                     /note="blue light-activated cation channel"
                     /translation="MDYGGALSAVGRELLFVTNPVVVNGSVLVPEDQCYCAGWIESRGT
                     NGAQTASNVLQWLAAGFSILLLMFYAYQTWKSTCGWEEIYVCAIEMVKVILEFFFEFKN
                     PSMLYLATGHRVQWLRYAEWLLTCPVILIRLSNLTGLSNDYSRRTMGLLVSDIGTIVWG
                     ATSAMATGYVKVIFFCLGLCYGANTFFHAAKAYIEGYHTVPKGRCRQVVTGMAWLFFVS
                     WGMFPILFILGPEGFGVLSVYGSTVGHTIIDLMSKNCWGLLGHYLRVLIHEHILIHGDI
                     RKTTKLNIGGTEIEVETLVEDEAEAGAV"
     regulatory      3372..3381
                     /regulatory_class="other"
                     /note="vertebrate consensus sequence for strong initiation
                     of translation (Kozak, 1987)"
     protein_bind    complement(3413..3446)
                     /label=loxJTZ17
                     /bound_moiety="Cre recombinase"
                     /note="Right element (RE) mutant of loxP (Araki et al.,
                     2010). Cre-mediated recombination occurs in the 8-bp core
                     sequence (GCATACAT)."
     misc_feature    3465..4053
                     /label=WPRE
                     /note="woodchuck hepatitis virus posttranscriptional
                     regulatory element"
     primer_bind     complement(3518..3538)
                     /label=WPRE-R
                     /note="WPRE, reverse primer"
     CDS             complement(3936..3947)
                     /codon_start=1
                     /product="Factor Xa recognition and cleavage site"
                     /label=Factor Xa site
                     /translation="IEGR"
     primer_bind     complement(4071..4088)
                     /label=BGH-rev
                     /note="Bovine growth hormone terminator, reverse primer.
                     Also called BGH reverse"
     polyA_signal    4077..4284
                     /label=bGH poly(A) signal
                     /note="bovine growth hormone polyadenylation signal"
     repeat_region   4302..4442
                     /label=AAV2 ITR
                     /note="inverted terminal repeat of adeno-associated virus
                     serotype 2"
     repeat_region   4302..4431
                     /label=AAV2 ITR
     rep_origin      4517..4972
                     /direction=RIGHT
                     /label=f1 ori
                     /note="f1 bacteriophage origin of replication; arrow
                     indicates direction of (+) strand synthesis"
     primer_bind     complement(4604..4623)
                     /label=F1ori-R
                     /note="F1 origin, reverse primer"
     primer_bind     4814..4835
                     /label=F1ori-F
                     /note="F1 origin, forward primer"
     primer_bind     complement(4989..5008)
                     /label=pRS-marker
                     /note="pRS vectors, use to sequence yeast selectable
                     marker"
     primer_bind     5108..5130
                     /label=pGEX 3'
                     /note="pGEX vectors, reverse primer"
     primer_bind     complement(5168..5186)
                     /label=pBRforEco
                     /note="pBR322 vectors, upsteam of EcoRI site, forward
                     primer"
     promoter        5254..5358
                     /gene="bla"
                     /label=AmpR promoter
     CDS             5359..6219
                     /codon_start=1
                     /gene="bla"
                     /product="beta-lactamase"
                     /label=AmpR
                     /note="confers resistance to ampicillin, carbenicillin, and
                     related antibiotics"
                     /translation="MSIQHFRVALIPFFAAFCLPVFAHPETLVKVKDAEDQLGARVGYI
                     ELDLNSGKILESFRPEERFPMMSTFKVLLCGAVLSRIDAGQEQLGRRIHYSQNDLVEYS
                     PVTEKHLTDGMTVRELCSAAITMSDNTAANLLLTTIGGPKELTAFLHNMGDHVTRLDRW
                     EPELNEAIPNDERDTTMPVAMATTLRKLLTGELLTLASRQQLIDWMEADKVAGPLLRSA
                     LPAGWFIADKSGAGERGSRGIIAALGPDGKPSRIVVIYTTGSQATMDERNRQIAEIGAS
                     LIKHW"
     primer_bind     complement(5577..5596)
                     /label=Amp-R
                     /note="Ampicillin resistance gene, reverse primer"
     rep_origin      6390..6978
                     /direction=RIGHT
                     /label=ori
                     /note="high-copy-number ColE1/pMB1/pBR322/pUC origin of
                     replication"
     primer_bind     6879..6898
                     /label=pBR322ori-F
                     /note="pBR322 origin, forward primer"
ORIGIN
        1 cctgcaggca gctgcgcgct cgctcgctca ctgaggccgc ccgggcaaag cccgggcgtc
       61 gggcgacctt tggtcgcccg gcctcagtga gcgagcgagc gcgcagagag ggagtggcca
      121 actccatcac taggggttcc tgcggcccga acgcgtctgc agagggcctg cgtatgagtg
      181 caagtgggtt ttaggaccag gatgaggcgg ggtgggggtg cctacctgac gaccgacccc
      241 gacccactgg acaagcaccc aacccccatt ccccaaattg cgcatcccct atcagagagg
      301 gggaggggaa acaggatgcg gcgaggcgcg tgcgcactgc cagcttcagc accgcggaca
      361 gtgccttcgc ccccgcctgg cggcgcgcgc caccgccgcc tcagcactga aggcgcgctg
      421 acgtcactcg ccggtccccc gcaaactccc cttcccggcc accttggtcg cgtccgcgcc
      481 gccgccggcc cagccggacc gcaccacgcg aggcgcgaga taggggggca cgggcgcgac
      541 catctgcgct gcggcgccgg cgactcagcg ctgcctcagt ctgcggtggg cagcggagga
      601 gtcgtgtcgt gcctgagagc gcagacgcgt ttcgaagaag ttcctattct ctagaaagta
      661 taggaacttc cctcagcacc atggctagcg gcagcctcgg agtttgaata gatagaataa
      721 aatatcttta ttttcattcc atctgtgtgt tggttttttg tgtgagatct acgggtggca
      781 tccctgtgac ccctccccag tgcctctcct ggccctggaa gttgccactc cagtgcccac
      841 cagccttgtc ctaataaaat taagttgcat cattttgtct gactaggtgt ccttctataa
      901 tattatgggg tggagggggg tggtatggag caaggggcaa gttgggaaga caacctgtag
      961 ggcctgcggg gtctattggg aaccaagctg gagtgcagtg gcacaatctt ggctcactgc
     1021 aatctccgcc tcctgggttc aagcgattct cctgcctcag gctcccgagt tgttgggatt
     1081 ccaggcatgc atgaccaggc tcagctaatt tttgtttttt tggtagagac ggggtttcac
     1141 catattggcc aggctggtct ccaactccta atctcaggtg atctacccac cttggcctcc
     1201 caaattgctg ggattacagg cgtgaaccac tgctcccttc cctgtccttc tgcctcagct
     1261 aattgagtag gggggaggct aactgaaaca cggaaggaga caataccgga aggaacccgc
     1321 gctatgacgg caataaaaag acagaataaa acgcacgggt gttgggtcgt ttgttcataa
     1381 acgcggggtt cggtcccagg gctggcactc tgtcgatacc ccaccgagac cccattgggg
     1441 ccaatacgcc cgcgtttctt ccttttcccc accccacccc ccaagttcgg gtgaaggccc
     1501 agggctcgca gccaacgtcg gggcggcagg ccgtggaagt tcctattctc tagaaagtat
     1561 aggaacttcc tcgaggttaa ctttaccgtt cgtatagcat acattatacg aagttatctg
     1621 cgtcgacctt gtttaaactc cggagctagc accggtggcg cgccatttaa atggccggcc
     1681 tgaattcact tgccggcggc cgctttatcc ggaacccttg tacagctcgt ccatgccgag
     1741 agtgatcccg gcggcggtca cgaactccag caggaccatg tgatcgcgct tctcgttggg
     1801 gtctttgctc agggcggact ggtagctcag gtagtggttg tcgggcagca gcacggggcc
     1861 gtcgccgatg ggggtgttct gctggtagtg gtcggcgagc tgcacgctgc cgtcctcgat
     1921 gttgtggcgg atcttgaagt tcaccttgat gccgttcttc tgcttgtcgg ccatgatata
     1981 gacgttgtgg ctgttgtagt tgtactccag cttgtgcccc aggatgttgc cgtcctcctt
     2041 gaagtcgatg cccttcagct cgatgcggtt caccagggtg tcgccctcga acttcacctc
     2101 ggcgcgggtc ttgtagttgc cgtcgtcctt gaagaagatg gtgcgctcct ggacgtagcc
     2161 ttcgggcatg gcggacttga agaagtcgtg ctgcttcatg tggtcggggt agcgggcgaa
     2221 gcactgcagg ccgtagccga aggtggtcac gagggtgggc cagggcacgg gcagcttgcc
     2281 ggtggtgcag atgaacttca gggtcagctt gccgtaggtg gcatcgccct cgccctcgcc
     2341 ggacacgctg aacttgtggc cgtttacgtc gccgtccagc tcgaccagga tgggcaccac
     2401 cccggtgaac agctcctcgc ccttgctcac catggtggcg gccgcgggta ctgcgccagc
     2461 ctcggcctcg tcctccacca gcgtctcgac ctcaatctca gtgccaccaa tgttcaattt
     2521 ggtggtcttg cgaatgtcgc cgtggatgag gatatgctcg tggatcagca cgcgcaggta
     2581 gtggccgagc agaccccagc agttcttcga catcaggtca atgatggtgt ggccgacggt
     2641 ggagccgtac acgctcagga cgccgaagcc ctcggggccg aggatgaaca ggatggggaa
     2701 cataccccat gatacgaaga agagccaagc catgccagtc accacctggc gacaccggcc
     2761 cttcggcacg gtgtggtaac cctcgatgta ggccttggca gcgtgaaaga acgtgttagc
     2821 accataacac agacccaggc agaagaagat gaccttgacg tatccggtgg ccatggcgga
     2881 agtggcgccc cacacaattg tgccaatatc agacacaagc agacccatgg tgcgcctgct
     2941 gtagtcgttg gacaagcccg tcaggtttga caggcgaatg agaatgaccg ggcaggtgag
     3001 aagccactcg gcgtaacgca accactggac gcggtggcct gtggctagat acagcatgga
     3061 cgggttctta aactcgaaga agaactcgag aatcaccttg accatctcga tagcgcacac
     3121 atagatctcc tcccagccgc aggttgactt ccatgtttgg taggcgtaaa acataagcag
     3181 taggatggag aagccagcag caagccattg cagcacgttc gacgccgttt gggcaccgtt
     3241 tgtgccacgc gactcaatcc agcccgcgca gtaacactgg tcctcaggca caagtacaga
     3301 gccattgacg actactgggt tcgttacaaa tagcagctcg cgcccaacgg cactcagggc
     3361 gcctccataa tccatggtgg caaggccggc caggatttaa atggcgcgcc aaataaattg
     3421 ctataatgta tgctatacga agttatcact agtcgcttat cgataatcaa cctctggatt
     3481 acaaaatttg tgaaagattg actggtattc ttaactatgt tgctcctttt acgctatgtg
     3541 gatacgctgc tttaatgcct ttgtatcatg ctattgcttc ccgtatggct ttcattttct
     3601 cctccttgta taaatcctgg ttgctgtctc tttatgagga gttgtggccc gttgtcaggc
     3661 aacgtggcgt ggtgtgcact gtgtttgctg acgcaacccc cactggttgg ggcattgcca
     3721 ccacctgtca gctcctttcc gggactttcg ctttccccct ccctattgcc acggcggaac
     3781 tcatcgccgc ctgccttgcc cgctgctgga caggggctcg gctgttgggc actgacaatt
     3841 ccgtggtgtt gtcggggaaa tcatcgtcct ttccttggct gctcgcctgt gttgccacct
     3901 ggattctgcg cgggacgtcc ttctgctacg tcccttcggc cctcaatcca gcggaccttc
     3961 cttcccgcgg cctgctgccg gctctgcggc ctcttccgcg tcttcgcctt cgccctcaga
     4021 cgagtcggat ctccctttgg gccgcctccc cgcatcgata ccgcctaggg cctcgactgt
     4081 gccttctagt tgccagccat ctgttgtttg cccctccccc gtgccttcct tgaccctgga
     4141 aggtgccact cccactgtcc tttcctaata aaatgaggaa attgcatcgc attgtctgag
     4201 taggtgtcat tctattctgg ggggtggggt ggggcaggac agcaaggggg aggattggga
     4261 agacaatagc aggcatgctg gggattaatt aattgggccg caggaacccc tagtgatgga
     4321 gttggccact ccctctctgc gcgctcgctc gctcactgag gccgggcgac caaaggtcgc
     4381 ccgacgcccg ggctttgccc gggcggcctc agtgagcgag cgagcgcgca gctgcctgca
     4441 ggggcgcctg atgcggtatt ttctccttac gcatctgtgc ggtatttcac accgcatann
     4501 nnnnnnnnnn nnnnnnnnnn nnnnnnnnnn nnnnnnnnnn nnnnnnnnnn nnnnnnnnnn
     4561 nnnnnnnnnn nnnnnnnnnn nnnnnnnnnn nnnnnnnnnn nnnnnnnnnn nnnnnnnnnn
     4621 nnnnnnnnnn nnnnnnnnnn cnnnnnnnnn nnnnnnnnnn nnnnnnnnnn nnnnnnnnnn
     4681 nnnnnnnnnn nnnnnnnnnn nnnnnnnnnn nnnnnnnnnn nnnnnnnnnn nnnnnnnnnn
     4741 nnnnnnnnnn nnnnnnnnnn nnnnnnnnnn nnnnnnnnnn nncctttgac gttggagtcc
     4801 acgttcttta atagtggact cttgttccaa actggaacaa cactcaaccc tatctcgggc
     4861 tattcttttg atttataagg gattttgccg atttcggcct attggttaaa aaatgagctg
     4921 atttaacaaa aatttaacgc gaattttaac aaaatattaa cgtttacaat tttatggtgc
     4981 actctcagta caatctgctc tgatgccgca tagttaagcc agccccgaca cccgccaaca
     5041 cccgctgacg cgccctgacg ggcttgtctg ctcccggcat ccgcttacag acaagctgtg
     5101 accgtctccg ggagctgcat gtgtcagagg ttttcaccgt catcaccgaa acgcgcgaga
     5161 cgaaagggcc tcgtgatacg cctattttta taggttaatg tcatgataat aatggtttct
     5221 tagacgtcag gtggcacttt tcggggaaat gtgcgcggaa cccctatttg tttatttttc
     5281 taaatacatt caaatatgta tccgctcatg agacaataac cctgataaat gcttcaataa
     5341 tattgaaaaa ggaagagtat gagtattcaa catttccgtg tcgcccttat tccctttttt
     5401 gcggcatttt gccttcctgt ttttgctcac ccagaaacgc tggtgaaagt aaaagatgct
     5461 gaagatcagt tgggtgcacg agtgggttac atcgaactgg atctcaacag cggtaagatc
     5521 cttgagagtt ttcgccccga agaacgtttt ccaatgatga gcacttttaa agttctgcta
     5581 tgtggcgcgg tattatcccg tattgacgcc gggcaagagc aactcggtcg ccgcatacac
     5641 tattctcaga atgacttggt tgagtactca ccagtcacag aaaagcatct tacggatggc
     5701 atgacagtaa gagaattatg cagtgctgcc ataaccatga gtgataacac tgcggccaac
     5761 ttacttctga caacgatcgg aggaccgaag gagctaaccg cttttttgca caacatgggg
     5821 gatcatgtaa ctcgccttga tcgttgggaa ccggagctga atgaagccat accaaacgac
     5881 gagcgtgaca ccacgatgcc tgtagcaatg gcaacaacgt tgcgcaaact attaactggc
     5941 gaactactta ctctagcttc ccggcaacaa ttaatagact ggatggaggc ggataaagtt
     6001 gcaggaccac ttctgcgctc ggcccttccg gctggctggt ttattgctga taaatctgga
     6061 gccggtgagc gtgggtctcg cggtatcatt gcagcactgg ggccagatgg taagccctcc
     6121 cgtatcgtag ttatctacac gacggggagt caggcaacta tggatgaacg aaatagacag
     6181 atcgctgaga taggtgcctc actgattaag cattggtaac tgtcagacca agtttactca
     6241 tatatacttt agattgattt aaaacttcat ttttaattta aaaggatcta ggtgaagatc
     6301 ctttttgata atctcatgac caaaatccct taacgtgagt tttcgttcca ctgagcgtca
     6361 gaccccgtag aaaagatcaa aggatcttct tgagatcctt tttttctgcg cgtaatctgc
     6421 tgcttgcaaa caaaaaaacc accgctacca gcggtggttt gtttgccgga tcaagagcta
     6481 ccaactcttt ttccgaaggt aactggcttc agcagagcgc agataccaaa tactgtcctt
     6541 ctagtgtagc cgtagttagg ccaccacttc aagaactctg tagcaccgcc tacatacctc
     6601 gctctgctaa tcctgttacc agtggctgct gccagtggcg ataagtcgtg tcttaccggg
     6661 ttggactcaa gacgatagtt accggataag gcgcagcggt cgggctgaac ggggggttcg
     6721 tgcacacagc ccagcttgga gcgaacgacc tacaccgaac tgagatacct acagcgtgag
     6781 ctatgagaaa gcgccacgct tcccgaaggg agaaaggcgg acaggtatcc ggtaagcggc
     6841 agggtcggaa caggagagcg cacgagggag cttccagggg gaaacgcctg gtatctttat
     6901 agtcctgtcg ggtttcgcca cctctgactt gagcgtcgat ttttgtgatg ctcgtcaggg
     6961 gggcggagcc tatggaaaaa cgccagcaac gcggcctttt tacggttcct ggccttttgc
     7021 tggccttttg ctcacatgt
//
