Features (pLannotate 1.2.2; 23 found; start..end, strand, type, name):
     43..183     -  repeat_region  AAV2 ITR: inverted terminal repeat of adeno-associated virus serotype 2 inverted
    219..666     +  promoter       hSyn promoter: human synapsin I promoter; confers neuron-specific expression (Kügler et al., 2003)
    679..712     +  protein_bind   FRT (minimal): supports FLP-mediated excision but not integration (Turan and Bode, 2011) FLP recombinase from the Saccharomyces cerevisiae 2μ plasmid
    758..806     +  polyA_signal   poly(A) signal: synthetic polyadenylation signal
    815..1291    +  polyA_signal   hGH poly(A) signal: human growth hormone polyadenylation signal
   1370..1418    +  polyA_signal   HSV TK poly(A) signal: herpes simplex virus thymidine kinase polyadenylation signal (Cole and Stacy, 1985)
   1509..1525    -  polyA_signal   bGH poly(A) signal (fragment): bovine growth hormone polyadenylation signal
   1578..1611    +  protein_bind   FRT (minimal): supports FLP-mediated excision but not integration (Turan and Bode, 2011) FLP recombinase from the Saccharomyces cerevisiae 2μ plasmid
   1626..1659    +  protein_bind   lox71: Left element (LE) mutant of loxP (Araki et al., 2010). Cre-mediated recombination occurs in the 8-bp core sequence (GCATACAT). Cre recombinase
   1759..2475    -  CDS            EYFP: EYFP is a basic (constitutively fluorescent) green/yellow fluorescent protein published in 1996, derived from Aequorea victoria. It is reported to be a very rapidly-maturing weak dimer with high acid sensitivity.
   2495..3417    -  CDS            ChR2 (fragment): N-terminal fragment of channelrhodopsin-2 from the alga Chlamydomonas reinhardtii (Nagel et al., 2003) blue light-activated cation channel
   3455..3488    -  protein_bind   loxJTZ17: Right element (RE) mutant of loxP (Araki et al., 2010). Cre-mediated recombination occurs in the 8-bp core sequence (GCATACAT). Cre recombinase
   3507..4095    +  misc_feature   WPRE: woodchuck hepatitis virus posttranscriptional regulatory element
   4119..4326    +  polyA_signal   bGH poly(A) signal: bovine growth hormone polyadenylation signal
   4379..4406    -  repeat_region  AAV2 ITR (fragment): inverted terminal repeat of adeno-associated virus serotype 2 inverted
   4435..4462    -  repeat_region  AAV2 ITR (fragment): inverted terminal repeat of adeno-associated virus serotype 2 inverted
   4535..5123    -  rep_origin     ori: high-copy-number ColE1/pMB1/pBR322/pUC origin of replication
   5294..6154    -  CDS            AmpR: β-lactamase; bla; confers resistance to ampicillin, carbenicillin, and related antibiotics
   6155..6259    -  promoter       AmpR promoter: bla
   6354..6389    +  CDS            rop (fragment): Rop protein, which maintains plasmids at low copy number; rop
   6491..6540    +  misc_feature   bom (fragment): basis of mobility region from pBR322
   6541..6996    -  rep_origin     f1 ori (sequence partly withheld): f1 bacteriophage origin of replication; arrow indicates direction of (+) strand synthesis
   7015..38      +  misc_feature   bom (fragment) (across the origin): basis of mobility region from pBR322
>Addgene plasmid #65454 | AAV phSyn1-FSF-FLEX-ChR2(H134R)-EYFP-WPRE-bGHpA | addgene full sequence | sequence record 436383 | Addgene Long Read Sequencing Result
TACCGCACAGATGCGTAAGGAGAAAATACCGCATCAGGCGCCCCTGCAGGCAGCTGCGCGCTCGCTCGCT
CACTGAGGCCGCCCGGGCAAAGCCCGGGCGTCGGGCGACCTTTGGTCGCCCGGCCTCAGTGAGCGAGCGA
GCGCGCAGAGAGGGAGTGGCCAACTCCATCACTAGGGGTTCCTGCGGCCCGAACGCGTCTGCAGAGGGCC
TGCGTATGAGTGCAAGTGGGTTTTAGGACCAGGATGAGGCGGGGTGGGGGTGCCTACCTGACGACCGACC
CCGACCCACTGGACAAGCACCCAACCCCCATTCCCCAAATTGCGCATCCCCTATCAGAGAGGGGGAGGGG
AAACAGGATGCGGCGAGGCGCGTGCGCACTGCCAGCTTCAGCACCGCGGACAGTGCCTTCGCCCCCGCCT
GGCGGCGCGCGCCACCGCCGCCTCAGCACTGAAGGCGCGCTGACGTCACTCGCCGGTCCCCCGCAAACTC
CCCTTCCCGGCCACCTTGGTCGCGTCCGCGCCGCCGCCGGCCCAGCCGGACCGCACCACGCGAGGCGCGA
GATAGGGGGGCACGGGCGCGACCATCTGCGCTGCGGCGCCGGCGACTCAGCGCTGCCTCAGTCTGCGGTG
GGCAGCGGAGGAGTCGTGTCGTGCCTGAGAGCGCAGACGCGTTTCGAAGAAGTTCCTATTCTCTAGAAAG
TATAGGAACTTCCCTCAGCACCATGGCTAGCGGCAGCCTCGGAGTTTGAATAGATAGAATAAAATATCTT
TATTTTCATTCCATCTGTGTGTTGGTTTTTTGTGTGAGATCTACGGGTGGCATCCCTGTGACCCCTCCCC
AGTGCCTCTCCTGGCCCTGGAAGTTGCCACTCCAGTGCCCACCAGCCTTGTCCTAATAAAATTAAGTTGC
ATCATTTTGTCTGACTAGGTGTCCTTCTATAATATTATGGGGTGGAGGGGGGTGGTATGGAGCAAGGGGC
AAGTTGGGAAGACAACCTGTAGGGCCTGCGGGGTCTATTGGGAACCAAGCTGGAGTGCAGTGGCACAATC
TTGGCTCACTGCAATCTCCGCCTCCTGGGTTCAAGCGATTCTCCTGCCTCAGGCTCCCGAGTTGTTGGGA
TTCCAGGCATGCATGACCAGGCTCAGCTAATTTTTGTTTTTTTGGTAGAGACGGGGTTTCACCATATTGG
CCAGGCTGGTCTCCAACTCCTAATCTCAGGTGATCTACCCACCTTGGCCTCCCAAATTGCTGGGATTACA
GGCGTGAACCACTGCTCCCTTCCCTGTCCTTCTGCCTCAGCTAATTGAGTAGGGGGGAGGCTAACTGAAA
CACGGAAGGAGACAATACCGGAAGGAACCCGCGCTATGACGGCAATAAAAAGACAGAATAAAACGCACGG
GTGTTGGGTCGTTTGTTCATAAACGCGGGGTTCGGTCCCAGGGCTGGCACTCTGTCGATACCCCACCGAG
ACCCCATTGGGGCCAATACGCCCGCGTTTCTTCCTTTTCCCCACCCCACCCCCCAAGTTCGGGTGAAGGC
CCAGGGCTCGCAGCCAACGTCGGGGCGGCAGGCCGTGGAAGTTCCTATTCTCTAGAAAGTATAGGAACTT
CCTCGAGGTTAACTTTACCGTTCGTATAGCATACATTATACGAAGTTATCTGCGTCGACCTTGTTTAAAC
TCCGGAGCTAGCACCGGTGGCGCGCCATTTAAATGGCCGGCCTGAATTCACTTGCCGGCGGCCGCTTTAT
CCGGAACCCTTGTACAGCTCGTCCATGCCGAGAGTGATCCCGGCGGCGGTCACGAACTCCAGCAGGACCA
TGTGATCGCGCTTCTCGTTGGGGTCTTTGCTCAGGGCGGACTGGTAGCTCAGGTAGTGGTTGTCGGGCAG
CAGCACGGGGCCGTCGCCGATGGGGGTGTTCTGCTGGTAGTGGTCGGCGAGCTGCACGCTGCCGTCCTCG
ATGTTGTGGCGGATCTTGAAGTTCACCTTGATGCCGTTCTTCTGCTTGTCGGCCATGATATAGACGTTGT
GGCTGTTGTAGTTGTACTCCAGCTTGTGCCCCAGGATGTTGCCGTCCTCCTTGAAGTCGATGCCCTTCAG
CTCGATGCGGTTCACCAGGGTGTCGCCCTCGAACTTCACCTCGGCGCGGGTCTTGTAGTTGCCGTCGTCC
TTGAAGAAGATGGTGCGCTCCTGGACGTAGCCTTCGGGCATGGCGGACTTGAAGAAGTCGTGCTGCTTCA
TGTGGTCGGGGTAGCGGGCGAAGCACTGCAGGCCGTAGCCGAAGGTGGTCACGAGGGTGGGCCAGGGCAC
GGGCAGCTTGCCGGTGGTGCAGATGAACTTCAGGGTCAGCTTGCCGTAGGTGGCATCGCCCTCGCCCTCG
CCGGACACGCTGAACTTGTGGCCGTTTACGTCGCCGTCCAGCTCGACCAGGATGGGCACCACCCCGGTGA
ACAGCTCCTCGCCCTTGCTCACCATGGTGGCGGCCGCGGGTACTGCGCCAGCCTCGGCCTCGTCCTCCAC
CAGCGTCTCGACCTCAATCTCAGTGCCACCAATGTTCAATTTGGTGGTCTTGCGAATGTCGCCGTGGATG
AGGATATGCTCGTGGATCAGCACGCGCAGGTAGTGGCCGAGCAGACCCCAGCAGTTCTTCGACATCAGGT
CAATGATGGTGTGGCCGACGGTGGAGCCGTACACGCTCAGGACGCCGAAGCCCTCGGGGCCGAGGATGAA
CAGGATGGGGAACATACCCCATGATACGAAGAAGAGCCAAGCCATGCCAGTCACCACCTGGCGACACCGG
CCCTTCGGCACGGTGTGGTAACCCTCGATGTAGGCCTTGGCAGCGTGAAAGAACGTGTTAGCACCATAAC
ACAGACCCAGGCAGAAGAAGATGACCTTGACGTATCCGGTGGCCATGGCGGAAGTGGCGCCCCACACAAT
TGTGCCAATATCAGACACAAGCAGACCCATGGTGCGCCTGCTGTAGTCGTTGGACAAGCCCGTCAGGTTT
GACAGGCGAATGAGAATGACCGGGCAGGTGAGAAGCCACTCGGCGTAACGCAACCACTGGACGCGGTGGC
CTGTGGCTAGATACAGCATGGACGGGTTCTTAAACTCGAAGAAGAACTCGAGAATCACCTTGACCATCTC
GATAGCGCACACATAGATCTCCTCCCAGCCGCAGGTTGACTTCCATGTTTGGTAGGCGTAAAACATAAGC
AGTAGGATGGAGAAGCCAGCAGCAAGCCATTGCAGCACGTTCGACGCCGTTTGGGCACCGTTTGTGCCAC
GCGACTCAATCCAGCCCGCGCAGTAACACTGGTCCTCAGGCACAAGTACAGAGCCATTGACGACTACTGG
GTTCGTTACAAATAGCAGCTCGCGCCCAACGGCACTCAGGGCGCCTCCATAATCCATGGTGGCAAGGCCG
GCCAGGATTTAAATGGCGCGCCAAATAAATTGCTATAATGTATGCTATACGAAGTTATCACTAGTCGCTT
ATCGATAATCAACCTCTGGATTACAAAATTTGTGAAAGATTGACTGGTATTCTTAACTATGTTGCTCCTT
TTACGCTATGTGGATACGCTGCTTTAATGCCTTTGTATCATGCTATTGCTTCCCGTATGGCTTTCATTTT
CTCCTCCTTGTATAAATCCTGGTTGCTGTCTCTTTATGAGGAGTTGTGGCCCGTTGTCAGGCAACGTGGC
GTGGTGTGCACTGTGTTTGCTGACGCAACCCCCACTGGTTGGGGCATTGCCACCACCTGTCAGCTCCTTT
CCGGGACTTTCGCTTTCCCCCTCCCTATTGCCACGGCGGAACTCATCGCCGCCTGCCTTGCCCGCTGCTG
GACAGGGGCTCGGCTGTTGGGCACTGACAATTCCGTGGTGTTGTCGGGGAAATCATCGTCCTTTCCTTGG
CTGCTCGCCTGTGTTGCCACCTGGATTCTGCGCGGGACGTCCTTCTGCTACGTCCCTTCGGCCCTCAATC
CAGCGGACCTTCCTTCCCGCGGCCTGCTGCCGGCTCTGCGGCCTCTTCCGCGTCTTCGCCTTCGCCCTCA
GACGAGTCGGATCTCCCTTTGGGCCGCCTCCCCGCATCGATACCGCCTAGGGCCTCGACTGTGCCTTCTA
GTTGCCAGCCATCTGTTGTTTGCCCCTCCCCCGTGCCTTCCTTGACCCTGGAAGGTGCCACTCCCACTGT
CCTTTCCTAATAAAATGAGGAAATTGCATCGCATTGTCTGAGTAGGTGTCATTCTATTCTGGGGGGTGGG
GTGGGGCAGGACAGCAAGGGGGAGGATTGGGAAGACAATAGCAGGCATGCTGGGGATTAATTAATTGGGC
CGCAGGAACCCCTAGTGATGGAGTTGGCCACTCCCTCTCTGCGCGCTCGCTCGCTCACTGAGGCCGGGCG
ACCAAAGGTCGCCCGACGCCCGGGCGGCCTCAGTGAGCGAGCGAGCGCGCAGCTGCCTGCAGGACATGTG
AGCAAAAGGCCAGCAAAAGGCCAGGAACCGTAAAAAGGCCGCGTTGCTGGCGTTTTTCCATAGGCTCCGC
CCCCCTGACGAGCATCACAAAAATCGACGCTCAAGTCAGAGGTGGCGAAACCCGACAGGACTATAAAGAT
ACCAGGCGTTTCCCCCTGGAAGCTCCCTCGTGCGCTCTCCTGTTCCGACCCTGCCGCTTACCGGATACCT
GTCCGCCTTTCTCCCTTCGGGAAGCGTGGCGCTTTCTCATAGCTCACGCTGTAGGTATCTCAGTTCGGTG
TAGGTCGTTCGCTCCAAGCTGGGCTGTGTGCACGAACCCCCCGTTCAGCCCGACCGCTGCGCCTTATCCG
GTAACTATCGTCTTGAGTCCAACCCGGTAAGACACGACTTATCGCCACTGGCAGCAGCCACTGGTAACAG
GATTAGCAGAGCGAGGTATGTAGGCGGTGCTACAGAGTTCTTGAAGTGGTGGCCTAACTACGGCTACACT
AGAAGAACAGTATTTGGTATCTGCGCTCTGCTGAAGCCAGTTACCTTCGGAAAAAGAGTTGGTAGCTCTT
GATCCGGCAAACAAACCACCGCTGGTAGCGGTGGTTTTTTTGTTTGCAAGCAGCAGATTACGCGCAGAAA
AAAAGGATCTCAAGAAGATCCTTTGATCTTTTCTACGGGGTCTGACGCTCAGTGGAACGAAAACTCACGT
TAAGGGATTTTGGTCATGAGATTATCAAAAAGGATCTTCACCTAGATCCTTTTAAATTAAAAATGAAGTT
TTAAATCAATCTAAAGTATATATGAGTAAACTTGGTCTGACAGTTACCAATGCTTAATCAGTGAGGCACC
TATCTCAGCGATCTGTCTATTTCGTTCATCCATAGTTGCCTGACTCCCCGTCGTGTAGATAACTACGATA
CGGGAGGGCTTACCATCTGGCCCCAGTGCTGCAATGATACCGCGAGACCCACGCTCACCGGCTCCAGATT
TATCAGCAATAAACCAGCCAGCCGGAAGGGCCGAGCGCAGAAGTGGTCCTGCAACTTTATCCGCCTCCAT
CCAGTCTATTAATTGTTGCCGGGAAGCTAGAGTAAGTAGTTCGCCAGTTAATAGTTTGCGCAACGTTGTT
GCCATTGCTACAGGCATCGTGGTGTCACGCTCGTCGTTTGGTATGGCTTCATTCAGCTCCGGTTCCCAAC
GATCAAGGCGAGTTACATGATCCCCCATGTTGTGCAAAAAAGCGGTTAGCTCCTTCGGTCCTCCGATCGT
TGTCAGAAGTAAGTTGGCCGCAGTGTTATCACTCATGGTTATGGCAGCACTGCATAATTCTCTTACTGTC
ATGCCATCCGTAAGATGCTTTTCTGTGACTGGTGAGTACTCAACCAAGTCATTCTGAGAATAGTGTATGC
GGCGACCGAGTTGCTCTTGCCCGGCGTCAATACGGGATAATACCGCGCCACATAGCAGAACTTTAAAAGT
GCTCATCATTGGAAAACGTTCTTCGGGGCGAAAACTCTCAAGGATCTTACCGCTGTTGAGATCCAGTTCG
ATGTAACCCACTCGTGCACCCAACTGATCTTCAGCATCTTTTACTTTCACCAGCGTTTCTGGGTGAGCAA
AAACAGGAAGGCAAAATGCCGCAAAAAAGGGAATAAGGGCGACACGGAAATGTTGAATACTCATACTCTT
CCTTTTTCAATATTATTGAAGCATTTATCAGGGTTATTGTCTCATGAGCGGATACATATTTGAATGTATT
TAGAAAAATAAACAAATAGGGGTTCCGCGCACATTTCCCCGAAAAGTGCCACCTGACGTCTAAGAAACCA
TTATTATCATGACATTAACCTATAAAAATAGGCGTATCACGAGGCCCTTTCGTCTCGCGCGTTTCGGTGA
TGACGGTGAAAACCTCTGACACATGCAGCTCCCGGAGACGGTCACAGCTTGTCTGTAAGCGGATGCCGGG
AGCAGACAAGCCCGTCAGGGCGCGTCAGCGGGTGTTGGCGGGTGTCGGGGCTGGCTTAACTATGCGGCAT
CAGAGCAGATTGTACTGAGAGTGCACCATAAAATTGTAAACGTTAATATTTTGTTAAAATTCGCGTTAAA
TTTTTGTTAAATCAGCTCATTTTTTAACCAATAGACCGAAATCGGCAAAATCCCTTATAAATCAAAAGAA
TAGCCCGAGATAGAGTTGAGTGTTGTTCCAGTTTGGAACAAGAGTCCACTATTAAAGAACGTGGACTCCA
ACGTCAAAGG
[141 nt withheld, positions 6731-6871]
G
[46 nt withheld, positions 6873-6918]
A
[95 nt withheld, positions 6920-7014]
TATGCGGTGTGAAA
