>Addgene plasmid #65454 | AAV phSyn1-FSF-FLEX-ChR2(H134R)-EYFP-WPRE-bGHpA | addgene partial sequence | sequence record 115321 | EGFP-C 5'-CATGGTCCTGCTGGAGTTCGTG-3'
GGCCGCCGGCAAGTGAATTCAGGCCGGCCATTTAAATGGCGCGCCACCGGTGCTAGCTCCGGAGTTTAAA
CAAGGTCGACGCAGATAACTTCGTATAATGTATGCTATACGAACGGTAAAGTTAACCTCGAGGAAGTTCC
TATACTTTCTAGAGAATAGGAACTTCCACGGCCTGCCGCCCCGACGTTGGCTGCGAGCCCTGGGCCTTCA
CCCGAACTTGGGGGGTGGGGTGGGGAAAAGGAAGAAACGCGGGCGTATTGGCCCCAATGGGGTCTCGGTG
GGGTATCGACAGAGTGCCAGCCCTGGGACCGAACCCCGCGTTTATGAACAAACGACCCAACACCCGTGCG
TTTTATTCTGTCTTTTTATTGCCGTCATAGCGCGGGTTCCTTCCGGTATTGTCTCCTTCCGTGTTTCAGT
TAGCCTCCCCCCTACTCAATTAGCTGAGGC
