>Addgene plasmid #65454 | AAV phSyn1-FSF-FLEX-ChR2(H134R)-EYFP-WPRE-bGHpA | addgene partial sequence | sequence record 117968 | WPRE-R 5'-CATAGCGTAAAAGGAGCAACA-3'
TTTTGTAATCCAGAGGTTGATTATCGATAAGCGACTAGTGATAACTTCGTATAGCATACATTATAGCAAT
TTATTTGGCGCGCCATTTAAATCCTGGCCGGCCTTGCCACCATGGATTATGGAGGCGCCCTGAGTGCCGT
TGGGCGCGAGCTGCTATTTGTAACGAACCCAGTAGTCGTCAATGGCTCTGTACTTGTGCCTGAGGACCAG
TGTTACTGCGCGGGCTGGATTGAGTCGCGTGGCACAAACGGTGCCCAAACGGCGTCGAACGTGCTGCAAT
GGCTTGCTGCTGGCTTCTCCATCCTACTGCTTATGTTTTACGCCTACCAAACATGGAAGTCAACCTGCGG
CTGGGAGGAGATCTATGTGTGCGCTATCGAGATGGTCAAGGTGATTCTCGAGTTCTTCTTCGAGTTTAAG
AACCCGTCCATGCTGTATCTAGCCACAGGCCACCGCGTCCAGTGGTTGCGTTACGCCGAGTGGCTTCTCA
CCTGCCCGGTCATTCTCATTCGCCTGTCAAACCTGACGGGCTTGTCCAACGACTACAGCAGGCGCACCAT
GGGTCTGCTTGTGTCTGATATTGGCACAATTGTGTGGGGCGCCACTTCCGCCATGGCCACCGGATACGTC
AAGGTCATCTTCTTCTGCCTGGGTCTGTGTTATGGTGCTAACACGTTCTTTCACGCTGCCAAGGCCTACA
TCGAGG
